>Addgene plasmid #52641 | Fast-GCaMP-EF15 | depositor partial sequence | sequence record 81856 | T7 to T7 terminator primer
ATGGGTTCTCATCATCATCATCATCATGGTATGGCTAGCATGACTGGTGGACAGCAAATGGGTCGGGATC
TGTACGACGATGACGATAAGGATCTCGCCACCATGGTCGACTCATCACGTCGTAAGTGGAATAAGACAGG
TCACGCAGTCAGAGCTATAGGTCGGCTGAGCTCACTCGAGAACGTCTATATCAAGGCCGACAAGCAGAAG
AACGGCATCAAGGCGAACTTCAAGATCCGCCACAACATCGAGGACGGCGGCGTGCAGCTCGCCTACCACT
ACCAGCAGAACACCCCCATCGGCGACGGCCCCGTGCTGCTGCCCGACAACCACTACCTGAGCGTGCAGTC
CAAACTTTCGAAAGACCCCAACGAGAAGCGCGATCACATGGTCCTGCTGGAGTTCGTGACCGCCGCCGGG
ATCACTCTCGGCATGGACGAGCTGTACAAGGGCGGTACCGGAGGGAGCATGGTGAGCAAGGGCGAGGAGC
TGTTCACCGGGGTGGTGCCCATCCTGGTCGAGCTGGACGGCGACGTAAACGGCCACAAGTTCAGCGTGTC
CGGCGAGGGTGAGGGCGATGCCACCTACGGCAAGCTGACCCTGAAGTTCATCTGCACCACCGGCAAGCTG
CCCGTGCCCTGGCCCACCCTCGTGACCACCCTGACCTACGGCGTGCAGTGCTTCAGCCGCTACCCCGACC
ACATGAAGCAGCACGACTTCTTCAAGTCCGCCATGCCCGAAGGCTACATCCAGGAGCGCACCATCTTCTT
CAAGGACGACGGCAACTACAAGACCCGCGCCGAGGTGAAGTTCGAGGGCGACACCCTGGTGAACCGCATC
GAGCTGAAGGGCATCGACTTCAAGGAGGACGGCAACATCCTGGGGCACAAGCTGGAGTACAACACGCGTG
ACCAACTGACTGAAGAGCAGATCGCAGAATTTAAAGAGGCTTTCTCCCTATTTGACAAGGACGGGGATGG
GACAATAACAACCAAGGAGCTGGGGACGGTGATGCGGTCTCTGGGGCAGAACCCCACAGAAGCAGAGCTG
CAGGACATGATCAATGAAGTAGATGCCGACGGTGACGGCACAATCGACTTCCCTGAGTTCCTGACAATGA
TGGCAAGAAAAATGAAAGACACAGACAGTGAAGAAGAAATTAGAGAAGCGTTCCGTGTGTTTGATAAGGA
TGGCAATGGCTACATCAGTGCAGCAGAGCTTCGCCACGTGATGACAAACCTTGGAGAGAAGTTAACAGAT
GAAGAGGTTGATGAAATGATCAGGGAAGCAAACATCAATGGGAATGGTCAGGTAAACTACGAAGAGTTTG
TACAAATGATGACAGCGAAGTGA
