>Addgene plasmid #52641 | Fast-GCaMP-EF15 | addgene partial sequence | sequence record 83125 | T7term 5'-GCTAGTTATTGCTCAGCGG-3'
CTTCCTTTCGGGCTTTGTTAGCAGCCGGATCTCAGTGGTGGTGGTGGTGGTGCTCGAGTGCGGCCGCTCA
CTTCGCTGTCATCATTTGTACAAACTCTTCGTAGTTTACCTGACCATTCCCATTGATGTTTGCTTCCCTG
ATCATTTCATCAACCTCTTCATCTGTTAACTTCTCTCCAAGGTTTGTCATCACGTGGCGAAGCTCTGCTG
CACTGATGTAGCCATTGCCATCCTTATCAAACACACGGAACGCTTCTCTAATTTCTTCTTCACTGTCTGT
GTCTTTCATTTTTCTTGCCATCATTGTCAGGAACTCAGGGAAGTCGATTGTGCCGTCACCGTCGGCATCT
ACTTCATTGATCATGTCCTGCAGCTCTGCTTCTGTGGGGTTCTGCCCCAGAGACCGCATCACCGTCCCCA
GCTCCTTGGTTGTTATTGTCCCATCCCCGTCCTTGTCAAATAGGGAGAAAGCCTCTTTAAATTCTGCGAT
CTGCTCTTCAGTCAGTTGGTCACGCGTGTTGTACTCCAGCTTGTGCCCCAGGATGTTGCCGTCCTCCTTG
AAGTCGATGCCCTTCAGCTCGATGCGGTTCACCAGGGTGTCGCCCTCGAACTTCACCTCGGCGCGGGTCT
TGTAGTTGCCGTCGTCCTTGAAGAAGATGGTGCGCTCCTGGATGTAGCCTTCGGGCATGGCGGACTTGAA
GAAGTCGTGCTGCTTCATGTGGTCGGGGTAGCGGCTGAAGCACTGCACGCCGTAGGTCAGGGTGGTCACG
AGGGTGGGCCAGGGCACGGGCAGCTTGCCGGTGGTGCAGATGAACTTCAGGGTCAGCTTGCCGTAGGTGG
CATCGCCCTCACCCTCGCCGGACACGCTGAACTTGTGGCCGTTTACGTCGCCGTCCAGCTCGACCAGGAT
GGGCACCACCCCGGTGAACAGCTCCTCGCCCTTGCTCACCATGCTCCCTCCGGTACCGCCCTTGTACAGC
TCGTCCATGCCGAGAGTGATCCCGGCGGCGGTCACGAACTCCAGCAGGACCATGTGA
