[The description below was written by a language model from this plasmid's Addgene catalogue record.]
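Description:
Fast-GCaMP-EF15 is a plasmid carrying a genetically encoded fluorescent calcium indicator in the pET28b backbone, about 6.7 kb in total, of which roughly 1.35 kb is insert. It is propagated in E. coli as a high-copy plasmid under kanamycin selection. The catalogue lists the vector type as mammalian expression, but the recorded backbone and promoter point elsewhere. pET28b is a standard bacterial expression vector, and the insert is driven by the T7 promoter, which requires T7 RNA polymerase and is normally used for protein production in suitable E. coli expression strains. As recorded, the construct therefore looks suited to making recombinant indicator protein rather than to direct expression in mammalian cells, and the discrepancy should be kept in mind.

The insert is a variant of GCaMP3, a sensor in which a circularly permuted GFP is coupled to calmodulin and a calmodulin-binding peptide so that calcium binding changes fluorescence. This variant carries three aspartate-to-asparagine substitutions (D431N, D433N and D435N) relative to GCaMP3. The "EF" in the name suggests that these changes lie in a calcium-binding EF-hand of the calmodulin portion, although the record does not say so explicitly. The insert is listed as being of human and synthetic origin and was cloned between XbaI and NotI sites, both of which were retained. The record does not say whether the backbone's affinity tags are fused to the protein, and no feature table is provided.

The stated purpose is monitoring neuronal activity through calcium signals, as part of a series of "fast" GCaMP variants developed to improve the tracking of that activity.
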