Addgene plasmid #52641: Fast-GCaMP-EF15
Purpose: genetically encodable fluorescent calcium indicator protein to monitor neuronal activity
Depositing lab: Samuel Wang. Depositing organization: Princeton University. Publication: Fast GCaMPs for improved tracking of neuronal activity. Sun XR, Badura A, Pacheco DA, Lynch LA, Schneider ER, Taylor MP, Hogue IB, Enquist LW, Murthy M, Wang SS. Nat Commun. 2013 Jul 17;4:2170. doi: 10.1038/ncomms3170. PubMed 23863808.
Backbone
  Vector backbone: pET28b
  Backbone manufacturer: Millipore
  Backbone size w/o insert (bp): 5369
  Total vector size (bp): 6722
  Vector type: Mammalian Expression
Growth in bacteria
  Bacterial resistance: Kanamycin, 50 μg/mL
  Growth temperature: 37°C
  Growth strain: DH5alpha
  Copy number: High Copy
Gene/Insert
  Gene/Insert name: Fast-GCaMP-EF15
  Species: H. sapiens (human), Synthetic
  Insert size (bp): 1353
  Mutation: D431N/D433N/D435N mutated from GCaMP3
  Promoter: T7
  Cloning method: Restriction Enzyme; 5′ cloning site XbaI (not destroyed); 3′ cloning site NotI (not destroyed)
  Sequencing primers: 5′ 5'-d(TAA TAC GAC TCA CTA TAG GG)-3'; 3′ 5'-d(GCT AGT TAT TGC TCA GCG G)-3'
Resource information
  A portion of this plasmid was derived from a plasmid made by: Millipore (catalog number 69865)
Terms and licenses: Academic/Nonprofit Terms; Industry Terms: Not Available to Industry
How to cite: Fast-GCaMP-EF15 was a gift from Samuel Wang (Addgene plasmid # 52641 ; http://n2t.net/addgene:52641 ; RRID:Addgene_52641)
